>Addgene plasmid #158830 | JGI_018305 | addgene full sequence | sequence record 316508 | Addgene NGS Result
GCAACGCAAAATGCTGAATTTAGCAGGCAAGTTTCCTGATAAAGGGCCCTGTGAGTGCGACATTCGACGC
GCGAAAGCGAGTTGACGGCGCCCGAAATTTTCTTAGAGTTCGTTCAAGCTTCGGTTTCGGGGAGCCGCTA
AGGGATGCGGACCCAGCCGGGTAAGTCGCCGGGAACTATGGAATAATCCTAATTTCTGTGCGGCAGGCGC
GAGCTGCCGGAGCGAATATCATCCCTGTCGCAAACAGCAGGTCAATCAACGGTGGGTAGCGGGCTGCTAT
CCAGCGGCGGATAAGACTTGTCGGAGGAATCCTCTAGAAATAATTTTGTTTAACTTTAAGAAGGAGATAT
ACCATGCGGCAGGCACACCTCCTGGGCCTGATGCTCGCCCTGGGCACCACCGGGGCCCTGGCGAACGAGG
ACGTGCTGAAGCGCACGCAGGACCCCAACCAGCAGGTCCTCCAGACCCTGGATTACGCTAACACCCGCTA
CAGCAAGCTCGACCAGATCAACGCGTCGAACGTGAAGAACCTGCAGGTGGCCTGGACCTTCTCAACCGGT
GTGCTCCGCGGACATGAGGGCTCGCCGCTGGTTGTCGGCGACATCATGTACGTGCATACGCCGTTCCCGA
ACATCGTGTACGCGCTGGACCTGAACAACGACAGCAAGATTCTGTGGAAGTACGAGCCGAAACAGGATCC
CTCGGTGATCCCGGTGATGTGCTGCGACACCGTCAACCGCGGCCTGGCCTACGCGGATGGCGCCATTATC
CTGCATCAGGCCGACACGACCCTCGTCTCCCTCGACGCTAAAACCGGCAAGGTGAACTGGTCGGTGAAGA
ACGGCGACTCCAAGGTGGGGGAGACCAACACCGCCACCGTCCTCCCCGTCAAGGACAAGATCATTGTTGG
GATCTCCGGAGCGGAGTACGGCATCCGGGGCCATATGACGGCCTACGACGCGAAGACCGGCAAGCGAGTC
TGGCGGGCCTATAGCGTCGGGCCGGACGACGAGATGCTGGTGGACCCCGAAAAGACGACGTCGCTGGGTA
AGCCCATCGGAAAGGATTCCTCGCTTAAGACCTGGGAGGGCGACCAGTGGAAGACCGGCGGCGGTGCGAC
GTGGGGCTGGTATAGCTACGATCCAAAGCTCGACCTGTTCTATTATGGCACCGCGAACCCGTCGACGTGG
AACCCGAAGCAGCGGCCGGGGGATAATAAGTGGACGATGGCCATCTTCGCGCGCAACCCGGACACCGGTC
AGGCCAAGTGGATCTACCAGATGACCCCCCATGACGAATGGGACTACGACGGGATCAACGAAATGATCCT
CACCGACCAGAAGGTAGACGGGAAGGAGCGGCCCCTGCTGACGCACTTCGACCGAAACGGCTTCGCCTAC
ACGCTTGATCGCGCGAACGGCGAGGTCCTCGTCGCCGAAAAGTTCGACCCGGTGGTGAACTGGGCGAGCA
AGGTGGATCTCGATAAGGGCTCGAAGAACTACGGCCGCCCCCTGGTCGTGTCGAAGTACTCCACGGACCA
GAACGGCGAGGACGTGAACTCGAAGGGCATCTGCCCGGCCGCGCTCGGGACCAAGGATCAGCAGCCGGCG
GCCTTCAGCCCGAAGACCCAGCTTTTCTACGTCCCGACGAACCACGTGTGCATGGATTACGAGCCCTTCA
AGGTGACCTACACCCCGGGCCAGCCGTACGTCGGCGCGACGCTGTCGATGTATCCCGCGCCGGGCGGACA
TGGGGGCATGGGGAACTTCATCGCTTGGGACAACATCTCGGGCAAGATCAAGTGGTCGAACCCGGAGCAG
TTTAGCGTCTGGAGCGGCGCGCTCGCGACCGCCGGCGACGTGGTGTTCTACGGGACGCTGGAGGGTTACC
TGAAGGCGGTCGACAGCAAGACGGGCAAGGAACTGTACAAATTTAAGACCGCCTCGGGAGTTATCGGCAA
CGTCATGACCTACACCCACAAGGGCAAGCAGTACGTCGGGGTTCTCTCGGGCGTTGGGGGCTGGGCCGGC
ATCGGCCTGGCGGCCGGCCTGACGGACCCAAACGCCGGCCTCGGGGCAGTGGGGGGATACGCCGCGCTCT
CGCAGTACACGAACCTCGGTGGCCAACTGACGGTCTTCGCCCTTCCGAACGCCGAAAACCTCTATTTTCA
GGGACATCATCACCATCACCATCACCACTGACAGCTATGACCATGATTACGCCAAGCTTGCATGCCTGCA
GGTCGACTCTAGAGGATCCCCGGGTACCGAGCTCGAATTCACTGGCCGTCGTTTTACAACGTCGTGACTG
GGAAAACCCTGGCGTTACCCAACTTAATCGCCTTGCAGCACATCCCCCTTTCGCCAGCTGGCGTAATAGC
GAAGAGGCCCGCACCGATCGCCCTTCCCAACAGTTGCGCAGCCTGAATGGCGAATGGCGCCTGATGCGGT
ATTTTCTCCTTACGCATCTGTGCGGTATTTCACACCGCATATGGTGCACTCTCAGTACAATCTGCTCTGA
TGCCGCATAGTTAAGCCAGCCCCGACACCCGCCAACACCCGCTGACGCGCCCTGACGGGCTTGTATGCTC
CCGGCATCCGCTTACAGACAAGCTGTGACCGTCTCCGGGAGCTGCATGTGTCAGAGGTTTTCACCGTCAT
CACCGAAACGCGCGAGACGAAAGGGCCTCGTGATACGCCTATTTTTATAGGTTAATGTCATGATAATAAT
GGTTTCTTAGCACCCTTTCTCGGTCCTTCAACGTTCCTGACAACGAGCCTCCTTTTCGCCAATCCATCGA
CAATCACCGCGAGTCCCTGCTCGAACGCTGCGTCCGGACCGGCTTCGTCGAAGGCGTCTATCGCGGCCCG
CAACAGCGGCGAGAGCGGAGCCTGTTCAACGGTGCCGCCGCGCTCGCCGGCATCGCTGTCGCCGGCCTGC
TCCTCAAGCACGGCCCCAACAGTGAAGTAGCTGATTGTCATCAGCGCATTGACGGCGTCCCCGGCCGAAA
AACCCGCCTCGCAGAGGAAGCGAAGCTGCGCGTCGGCCGTTTCCATCTGCGGTGCGCCCGGTCGCGTGCC
GGCATGGATGCGCGCGCCATCGCGGTAGGCGAGCAGCGCCTGCCTGAAGCTGCGGGCATTCCCGATCAGA
AATGAGCGCCAGTCGTCGTCGGCTCTCGGCACCGAATGCGTATGATTCTCCGCCAGCATGGCTTCGGCCA
GTGCGTCGAGCAGCGCCCGCTTGTTCCTGAAGTGCCAGTAAAGCGCCGGCTGCTGAACCCCCAACCGTTC
CGCCAGTTTGCGTGTCGTCAGACCGTCTACGCCGACCTCGTTCAACAGGTCCAGGGCGGCACGGATCACT
GTATTCGGCTGCAACTTTGTCATGCTTGACACTTTATCACTGATAAACATAATATGTCCACCAACTTATC
AGTGATAAAGAATCCGCGCGTTCAATCGGACCAGCGGAGGCTGGTCCGGAGGCCAGACGTGAAACCCAAC
ATACCCCTGATCGTAATTCTGAGCACTGTCGCGCTCGACGCTGTCGGCATCGGCCTGATTATGCCGGTGC
TGCCGGGCCTCCTGCGCGATCTGGTTCACTCGAACGACGTCACCGCCCACTATGGCATTCTGCTGGCGCT
GTATGCGTTGGTGCAATTTGCCTGCGCACCTGTGCTGGGCGCGCTGTCGGATCGTTTCGGGCGGCGGCCA
ATCTTGCTCGTCTCGCTGGCCGGCGCCACTGTCGACTACGCCATCATGGCGACAGCGCCTTTCCTTTGGG
TTCTCTATATCGGGCGGATCGTGGCCGGCATCACCGGGGCGACTGGGGCGGTAGCCGGCGCTTATATTGC
CGATATCACTGATGGCGATGAGCGCGCGCGGCACTTCGGCTTCATGAGCGCCTGTTTCGGGTTCGGGATG
GTCGCGGGACCTGTGCTCGGTGGGCTGATGGGCGGTTTCTCCCCCCACGCTCCGTTCTTCGCCGCGGCAG
CCTTGAACGGCCTCAATTTCCTGACGGGCTGTTTCCTTTTGCCGGAGTCGCACAAAGGCGAACGCCGGCC
GTTACGCCGGGAGGCTCTCAACCCGCTCGCTTCGTTCCGGTGGGCCCGGGGCATGACCGTCGTCGCCGCC
CTGATGGCGGTCTTCTTCATCATGCAACTTGTCGGACAGGTGCCGGCCGCGCTTTGGGTCATTTTCGGCG
AGGATCGCTTTCACTGGGACGCGACCACGATCGGCATTTCGCTTGCCGCATTTGGCATTCTGCATTCACT
CGCCCAGGCAATGATCACCGGCCCTGTAGCCGCCCGGCTCGGCGAAAGGCGGGCACTCATGCTCGGAATG
ATTGCCGACGGCACAGGCTACATCCTGCTTGCCTTCGCGACACGGGGATGGATGGCGTTCCCGATCATGG
TCCTGCTTGCTTCGGGTGGCATCGGAATGCCGGCGCTGCAAGCAATGTTGTCCAGGCAGGTGGATGAGGA
ACGTCAGGGGCAGCTGCAAGGCTCACTGGCGGCGCTCACCAGCCTGACCTCGATCGTCGGACCCCTCCTC
TTCACGGCGATCTATGCGGCTTCTATAACAACGTGGAACGGGTGGGCATGGATTGCAGGCGCTGCCCTCT
ACTTGCTCTGCCTGCCGGCGCTGCGTCGCGGGCTTTGGAGCGGCGCAGGGCAACGAGCCGATCGCTGATC
GTGGAAACGATAGGCCTATGCCATGCGGGTCAAGGCGACTTCCGGCAAGCTATACGCGCCCTAGAATTGT
CAATTTTAATCCTCTGTTTATCGGCAGTTCGTAGAGCGCGCCGTGCGTCCCGAGCGATACTGAGCGAAGC
AAGTGCGTCGAGCAGTGCCCGCTTGTTCCTGAAATGCCAGTAAAGCGCTGGCTGCTGAACCCCCAGCCGG
AACTGACCCCACAAGGCCCTAGCGTTTGCAATGCACCAGGTCATCATTGACCCAGGCGTGTTCCACCAGG
CCGCTGCCTCGCAACTCTTCGCAGGCTTCGCCGACCTGCTCGCGCCACTTCTTCACGCGGGTGGAATCCG
ATCCGCACATGAGGCGGAAGGTTTCCAGCTTGAGCGGGTACGGCTCCCGGTGCGAGCTGAAATAGTCGAA
CATCCGTCGGGCCGTCGGCGACAGCTTGCGGTACTTCTCCCATATGAATTTCGTGTAGTGGTCGCCAGCA
AACAGCACGACGATTTCCTCGTCGATCAGGACCTGGCAACGGGACGTTTTCTTGCCACGGTCCAGGACGC
GGAAGCGGTGCAGCAGCGACACCGATTCCAGGTGCCCAACGCGGTCGGACGTGAAGCCCATCGCCGTCGC
CTGTAGGCGCGACAGGCATTCCTCGGCCTTCGTGTAATACCGGCCATTGATCGACCAGCCCAGGTCCTGG
CAAAGCTCGTAGAACGTGAAGGTGATCGGCTCGCCGATAGGGGTGCGCTTCGCGTACTCCAACACCTGCT
GCCACACCAGTTCGTCATCGTCGGCCCGCAGCTCGACGCCGGTGTAGGTGATCTTCACGTCCTTGTTGAC
GTGGAAAATGACCTTGTTTTGCAGCGCCTCGCGCGGGATTTTCTTGTTGCGCGTGGTGAACAGGGCAGAG
CGGGCCGTGTCGTTTGGCATCGCTCGCATCGTGTCCGGCCACGGCGCAATATCGAACAAGGAAAGCTGCA
TTTCCTTGATCTGCTGCTTCGTGTGTTTCAGCAACGCGGCCTGCTTGGCCTCGCTGACCTGTTTTGCCAG
GTCCTCGCCGGCGGTTTTTCGCTTCTTGGTCGTCATAGTTCCTCGCGTGTCGATGGTCATCGACTTCGCC
AAACCTGCCGCCTCCTGTTCGAGACGACGCGAACGCTCCACGGCGGCCGATGGCGCGGGCAGGGCAGGGG
GAGCCAGTTGCACGCTGTCGCGCTCGATCTTGGCCGTAGCTTGCTGGACCATCGAGCCGACGGACTGGAA
GGTTTCGCGGGGCGCACGCATGACGGTGCGGCTTGCGATGGTTTCGGCATCCTCGGCGGAAAACCCCGCG
TCGATCAGTTCTTGCCTGTATGCCTTCCGGTCAAACGTCCGATTCATTCACCCTCCTTGCGGGATTGCCC
CGACTCACGCCGGGGCAATGTGCCCTTATTCCTGATTTGACCCGCCTGGTGCCTTGGTGTCCAGATAATC
CACCTTATCGGCAATGAAGTCGGTCCCGTAGACCGTCTGGCCGTCCTTCTCGTACTTGGTATTCCGAATC
TTGCCCTGCACGAATACCAGCTCCGCGAAGTCGCTCTTCTTGATGGAGCGCATGGGGACGTGCTTGGCAA
TCACGCGCACCCCCCGGCCGTTTTAGCGGCTAAAAAAGTCATGGCTCTGCCCTCGGGCGGACCACGCCCA
TCATGACCTTGCCAAGCTCGTCCTGCTTCTCTTCGATCTTCGCCAGCAGGGCGAGGATCGTGGCATCACC
GAACCGCGCCGTGCGCGGGTCGTCGGTGAGCCAGAGTTTCAGCAGGCCGCCCAGGCGGCCCAGGTCGCCA
TTGATGCGGGCCAGCTCGCGGACGTGCTCATAGTCCACGACGCCCGTGATTTTGTAGCCCTGGCCGACGG
CCAGCAGGTAGGCCTACAGGCTCATGCCGGCCGCCGCCGCCTTTTCCTCAATCGCTCTTCGTTCGTCTGG
AAGGCAGTACACCTTGATAGGTGGGCTGCCCTTCCTGGTTGGCTTGGTTTCATCAGCCATCCGCTTGCCC
TCATCTGTTACGCCGGCGGTAGCCGGCCAGCCTCGCAGAGCAGGATTCCCGTTGAGCACCGCCAGGTGCG
AATAAGGGACAGTGAAGAAGGAACACCCGCTCGCGGGTGGGCCTACTTCACCTATCCTGCCCGGCTGACG
CCGTTGGATACACCAAGGAAAGTCTACACGAACCCTTTGGCAAAATCCTGTATATCGTGCGAAAAAGGAT
GGATATACCGAAAAAATCGCTATAATGACCCCGAAGCAGGGTTATGCAGCGGAAAAGATCCGTCGACCCT
TTCCGACGCTCACCGGGCTGGTTGCCCTCGCCGCTGGGCTGGCGGCCGTCTATGGCCCTGCAAACGCGCC
AGAAACGCCGTCGAAGCCGTGTGCGAGACACCGCGGCCGCCGGCGTTGTGGATACCTCGCGGAAAACTTG
GCCCTCACTGACAGATGAGGGGCGGACGTTGACACTTGAGGGGCCGACTCACCCGGCGCGGCGTTGACAG
ATGAGGGGCAGGCTCGATTTCGGCCGGCGACGTGGAGCTGGCCAGCCTCGCAAATCGGCGAAAACGCCTG
ATTTTACGCGAGTTTCCCACAGATGATGTGGACAAGCCTGGGGATAAGTGCCCTGCGGTATTGACACTTG
AGGGGCGCGACTACTGACAGATGAGGGGCGCGATCCTTGACACTTGAGGGGCAGAGTGCTGACAGATGAG
GGGCGCACCTATTGACATTTGAGGGGCTGTCCACAGGCAGAAAATCCAGCATTTGCAAGGGTTTCCGCCC
GTTTTTCGGCCACCGCTAACCTGTCTTTTAACCTGCTTTTAAACCAATATTTATAAACCTTGTTTTTAAC
CAGGGCTGCGCCCTGTGCGCGTGACCGCGCACGCCGAAGGGGGGTGCCCCCCCTTCTCGAACCCTCCCGG
CCCGCTAACGCGGGCCTCCCATCCCCCCAGGGGCTGCGCCCCTCGGCCGCGAACGGCCTCACCCCAAAAA
TGGCAGCCAAGCTGACCACTTCTGCGCTCGGCCCTTCCGGCTGGCTGGTTTATTGCTGATAAATCTGGAG
CCGGTGAGCGTGGGTCTCGCGGTATCATTGCAGCACTGGGGCCAGATGGTAAGCCCTCCCGTATCGTAGT
TATCTACACGACGGGGAGTCAGGCAACTATGGATGAACGAAATAGACAGATCGCTGAGATAGGTGCCTCA
CTGATTAAGCATTGGTAACTGTCAGACCAAGTTTACTCATATATACTTTAGATTGATTTAAAACTTCATT
TTTAATTTAAAAGGATCTAGGTGAAGATCCTTTTTGATAATCTCATGACCAAAATCCCTTAACGTGAGTT
TTCGTTCCACTGAGCGTCAGACCCCGTAGAAAAGATCAAAGGATCTTCTTGAGATCCTTTTTTTCTGCGC
GTAATCTGCTGCTTGCAAACAAAAAAACCACCGCTACCAGCGGTGGTTTGTTTGCCGGATCAAGAGCTAC
CAACTCTTTTTCCGAAGGTAACTGGCTTCAGCAGAGCGCAGATACCAAATACTGTTCTTCTAGTGTAGCC
GTAGTTAGGCCACCACTTCAAGAACTCTGTAGCACCGCCTACATACCTCGCTCTGCTAATCCTGTTACCA
GTGGCTGCTGCCAGTGGCGATAAGTCGTGTCTTACCGGGTTGGACTCAAGACGATAGTTACCGGATAAGG
CGCAGCGGTCGGGCTGAACGGGGGGTTCGTGCACACAGCCCAGCTTGGAGCGAACGACCTACACCGAACT
GAGATACCTACAGCGTGAGCTATGAGAAAGCGCCACGCTTCCCGAAGGGAGAAAGGCGGACAGGTATCCG
GTAAGCGGCAGGGTCGGAACAGGAGAGCGCACGAGGGAGCTTCCAGGGGGAAACGCCTGGTATCTTTATA
GTCCTGTCGGGTTTCGCCACCTCTGACTTGAGCGTCGATTTTTGTGATGCTCGTCAGGGGGGCGGAGCCT
ATGGAAAAACGCCAGCAACGCGGCCTTTTTACGGTTCCTGGCCTTTTGCTGGCCTTTTGCTCACATGTTC
TTTCCTGCGTTATCCCCTGATTCTGTGGATAACCGTATTACCGCCTTTGAGTGAGCTGATACCGCTCGCC
GCAGCCGAACGACCGAGCGCAGCGAGTCAGTGAGCGAGGAAGCGGAAGAGCGCCCAATACGCAAACCGCC
TCTCCCCGCGCGTTGGCCGATTCATTAATGCAGCTGGCACGACAGGTTTCCCGACTGGAAAGCGGGCAGT
GAGCGCAACGCAATTAATGTGAGTTAGCTCACTCATTAGGCACCCCAGGCTTTACACTTTATGCTTCCGG
CTCGTATGTTGTGTGGAATTGTGAGCGGATAACAATTTCACACAGGAAACAGCTATGACCATGATTACGC
CAAGCTAGCTTCCCGCTTGGTCGGGCCGCTTCGCGAGGGCCCGTTGACGACAACGGTGCGATGGGTCCCG
GCCCCGGTCAAGACGATGCCAATACGTTGCGACACTACGCCTTGGCACTTTTAGAATTGCCTTATCGTCC
TGATAAGAAATGTCCGACCAGCTAAAGACATCGCGTCCAATCAAAGCCTAGAAAATATAGGCGAAGGGAC
GCTAATAAGTCTTTCATAAGACCGCGCAAATCTAAAAATATCCTTAGATTCACGATGCGGCACTTCGGAT
GACTTCCGAGCGAGCCTGGAACCTCAGAAAAACGTCTGAGAGATACCGCGGATCTCACACAGGAAATTTC
Features (pLannotate 1.2.2; 21 found; start..end, strand, type, name):
    325..347     +  RBS            RBS: efficient ribosome binding site from bacteriophage T7 gene 10 (Olins and Rangwala, 1989)
    408..2144    +  CDS            DHM1_METME: Experimental evidence at protein level: Swiss-Prot protein existence level 1. Catalyzes the oxidation of primary alcohols including methanol. From Methylophilus methylotrophus (Bacterium W3A1).
   2178..2197    +  CDS            7xHis (fragment): 6xHis affinity tag
   2224..2280    -  misc_feature   MCS: pUC18/19 multiple cloning site
   2277..2434    +  CDS            lacZα (fragment): LacZα fragment of β-galactosidase; lacZ fragment
   2440..2539    -  misc_feature   bom (fragment): basis of mobility region from pBR322
   2641..2676    -  CDS            rop (fragment): Rop protein, which maintains plasmids at low copy number; rop
   2741..3383    -  CDS            TetR (fragment): tetracycline resistance regulatory protein; tetR
   3489..4688    +  CDS            TcR: tetracycline efflux protein; tetA; confers resistance to tetracycline
   4747..4899    -  CDS            tetR (fragment): TETR1_ECOLX - Experimental evidence at protein level: Swiss-Prot protein existence level 1. TetR is the repressor of the tetracycline resistance element; its N-terminal region forms a helix-turn-helix structure and binds DNA. Binding of tetracycline to TetR reduces the repressor affinity for the tetracycline resistance gene (tetA) promoter operator sites. From Escherichia coli.
   4919..6067    -  CDS            trfA: trans-acting replication protein that binds to and activates oriV
   6197..6301    -  CDS            traI (fragment): TRAI6_ECOLX - Experimental evidence at protein level: Swiss-Prot protein existence level 1. The initiation process of transfer DNA synthesis requires the interaction of at least three plasmid-specific components (TraH, I, and J) at the transfer origin resulting in the assembly of a specialised nucleoprotein complex - the relaxosome. Site- and strand-specific cleavage at the transfer origin is dependent on TraI and TraJ. From Escherichia coli.
   6339..6710    -  CDS            traJ: oriT-recognizing protein; traJ
   6743..6852    -  oriT           oriT: incP origin of transfer
   7005..7636    +  rep_origin     oriV: incP origin of replication
   7714..7927    +  CDS            bla(M) (fragment): β-lactamase lacking the signal sequence; bla(M); allows cytosolic expression of β-lactamase
   8099..8687    +  rep_origin     ori: high-copy-number ColE1/pMB1/pBR322/pUC origin of replication
   8870..8962    +  CDS            lacI (fragment): lac repressor; lacI; The lac repressor binds to the lac operator to inhibit transcription in E. coli. This inhibition can be relieved by adding lactose or isopropyl-β-D-thiogalactopyranoside (IPTG).
   8975..8996    +  protein_bind   CAP binding site: CAP binding activates transcription in the presence of cAMP. E. coli catabolite activator protein
   9011..9041    +  promoter       lac promoter: promoter for the E. coli lac operon
   9049..9065    +  protein_bind   lac operator: The lac repressor binds to the lac operator to inhibit transcription in E. coli. This inhibition can be relieved by adding lactose or isopropyl-β-D-thiogalactopyranoside (IPTG). lac repressor encoded by lacI
