[The description below was written by a language model from this plasmid's Addgene catalogue record and pLannotate feature annotations shown in this document.]
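Description:
JGI_018305 is a 9,450-nt broad-host-range bacterial expression plasmid built on the pCM80_PxoxF backbone and carrying a synthetic copy of Mex_2757, inserted by Gibson assembly. It belongs to a collection made to study rare earth element-dependent alcohol dehydrogenases. The annotated insert is a roughly 1.7-kb open reading frame whose closest match is a methanol dehydrogenase from Methylophilus methylotrophus that oxidises primary alcohols, in keeping with the stated purpose. The coding sequence is preceded by the efficient ribosome binding site from phage T7 gene 10. It is followed closely by a polyhistidine tag, which would allow affinity purification if it is in frame as a C-terminal fusion. The backbone name implies that expression is driven by an xoxF promoter, but this element is not annotated in the feature table. A lac promoter with its CAP site and operator lies further upstream, and remnants of the pUC multiple cloning site and lacZα lie downstream of the insert.

Propagation relies on two replication systems: an IncP oriV with its trans-acting initiator trfA, which supports maintenance in diverse Gram-negative hosts, and a ColE1/pMB1-type origin for E. coli. The record lists the plasmid as low copy. An IncP oriT with traJ and a traI fragment makes the plasmid mobilisable by conjugation when transfer functions are supplied from a helper. Selection is by tetracycline, through the tetA efflux gene accompanied by tetR sequences; the bla, rop, bom and lacI annotations are only fragments. The likely use is expression of the tagged candidate dehydrogenase for functional testing or purification, although the record does not name the expression host.
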