Addgene plasmid #158830: JGI_018305
Purpose: Rare earth element alcohol dehydrogenases
Depositing lab: Joint Genome Institute. Publication: Rare earth element alcohol dehydrogenases widely occur among globally distributed, numerically abundant and environmentally important microbes. Huang J, Yu Z, Groom J, Cheng JF, Tarver A, Yoshikuni Y, Chistoserdova L. ISME J. 2019 Aug;13(8):2005-2017. doi: 10.1038/s41396-019-0414-z. Epub 2019 Apr 5. PubMed 30952993.
Backbone
  Vector backbone: pCM80_PxoxF
  Vector type: Synthetic Biology
Growth in bacteria
  Bacterial resistance: Tetracycline, 10 μg/mL
  Growth temperature: 37°C
  Growth strain: Top10
  Copy number: Low Copy
Gene/Insert
  Gene/Insert name: Mex_2757 (alt name: Batch190_p035)
  Species: Synthetic
  Cloning method: Gibson Cloning
Terms and licenses: Academic/Nonprofit Terms; Industry Terms: Not Available to Industry
Depositor comments: pCM80_PxoxF vector with Mex_2757 insert, JGI ICE Registry: https://registry.jgi.doe.gov/entry/18305
How to cite: JGI_018305 was a gift from Joint Genome Institute (Addgene plasmid # 158830 ; http://n2t.net/addgene:158830 ; RRID:Addgene_158830)
