>Addgene plasmid #158830 | JGI_018305 | depositor partial sequence | sequence record 306540 | gene insert with vector overlaps
GACTTGTCGGAGGAATCCTCTAGAAATAATTTTGTTTAACTTTAAGAAGGAGATATACCATGCGGCAGGC
ACACCTCCTGGGCCTGATGCTCGCCCTGGGCACCACCGGGGCCCTGGCGAACGAGGACGTGCTGAAGCGC
ACGCAGGACCCCAACCAGCAGGTCCTCCAGACCCTGGATTACGCTAACACCCGCTACAGCAAGCTCGACC
AGATCAACGCGTCGAACGTGAAGAACCTGCAGGTGGCCTGGACCTTCTCAACCGGTGTGCTCCGCGGACA
TGAGGGCTCGCCGCTGGTTGTCGGCGACATCATGTACGTGCATACGCCGTTCCCGAACATCGTGTACGCG
CTGGACCTGAACAACGACAGCAAGATTCTGTGGAAGTACGAGCCGAAACAGGATCCCTCGGTGATCCCGG
TGATGTGCTGCGACACCGTCAACCGCGGCCTGGCCTACGCGGATGGCGCCATTATCCTGCATCAGGCCGA
CACGACCCTCGTCTCCCTCGACGCTAAAACCGGCAAGGTGAACTGGTCGGTGAAGAACGGCGACTCCAAG
GTGGGGGAGACCAACACCGCCACCGTCCTCCCCGTCAAGGACAAGATCATTGTTGGGATCTCCGGAGCGG
AGTACGGCATCCGGGGCCATATGACGGCCTACGACGCGAAGACCGGCAAGCGAGTCTGGCGGGCCTATAG
CGTCGGGCCGGACGACGAGATGCTGGTGGACCCCGAAAAGACGACGTCGCTGGGTAAGCCCATCGGAAAG
GATTCCTCGCTTAAGACCTGGGAGGGCGACCAGTGGAAGACCGGCGGCGGTGCGACGTGGGGCTGGTATA
GCTACGATCCAAAGCTCGACCTGTTCTATTATGGCACCGCGAACCCGTCGACGTGGAACCCGAAGCAGCG
GCCGGGGGATAATAAGTGGACGATGGCCATCTTCGCGCGCAACCCGGACACCGGTCAGGCCAAGTGGATC
TACCAGATGACCCCCCATGACGAATGGGACTACGACGGGATCAACGAAATGATCCTCACCGACCAGAAGG
TAGACGGGAAGGAGCGGCCCCTGCTGACGCACTTCGACCGAAACGGCTTCGCCTACACGCTTGATCGCGC
GAACGGCGAGGTCCTCGTCGCCGAAAAGTTCGACCCGGTGGTGAACTGGGCGAGCAAGGTGGATCTCGAT
AAGGGCTCGAAGAACTACGGCCGCCCCCTGGTCGTGTCGAAGTACTCCACGGACCAGAACGGCGAGGACG
TGAACTCGAAGGGCATCTGCCCGGCCGCGCTCGGGACCAAGGATCAGCAGCCGGCGGCCTTCAGCCCGAA
GACCCAGCTTTTCTACGTCCCGACGAACCACGTGTGCATGGATTACGAGCCCTTCAAGGTGACCTACACC
CCGGGCCAGCCGTACGTCGGCGCGACGCTGTCGATGTATCCCGCGCCGGGCGGACATGGGGGCATGGGGA
ACTTCATCGCTTGGGACAACATCTCGGGCAAGATCAAGTGGTCGAACCCGGAGCAGTTTAGCGTCTGGAG
CGGCGCGCTCGCGACCGCCGGCGACGTGGTGTTCTACGGGACGCTGGAGGGTTACCTGAAGGCGGTCGAC
AGCAAGACGGGCAAGGAACTGTACAAATTTAAGACCGCCTCGGGAGTTATCGGCAACGTCATGACCTACA
CCCACAAGGGCAAGCAGTACGTCGGGGTTCTCTCGGGCGTTGGGGGCTGGGCCGGCATCGGCCTGGCGGC
CGGCCTGACGGACCCAAACGCCGGCCTCGGGGCAGTGGGGGGATACGCCGCGCTCTCGCAGTACACGAAC
CTCGGTGGCCAACTGACGGTCTTCGCCCTTCCGAACGCCGAAAACCTCTATTTTCAGGGACATCATCACC
ATCACCATCACCACTGACAGCT
